>Addgene plasmid #234398 | VEEV_KP282671.1_NSP2_Hel_NHisCAvi | addgene full sequence | sequence record 469861 | Addgene NGS Result
GGGTTGAAGGCTCTCAAGGGCATCGGTCGAGATCCCGGTGCCTAATGAGTGAGCTAACTTACATTAATTG
CGTTGCGCTCACTGCCCGCTTTCCAGTCGGGAAACCTGTCGTGCCAGCTGCATTAATGAATCGGCCAACG
CGCGGGGAGAGGCGGTTTGCGTATTGGGCGCCAGGGTGGTTTTTCTTTTCACCAGTGAGACGGGCAACAG
CTGATTGCCCTTCACCGCCTGGCCCTGAGAGAGTTGCAGCAAGCGGTCCACGCTGGTTTGCCCCAGCAGG
CGAAAATCCTGTTTGATGGTGGTTAACGGCGGGATATAACATGAGCTGTCTTCGGTATCGTCGTATCCCA
CTACCGAGATATCCGCACCAACGCGCAGCCCGGACTCGGTAATGGCGCGCATTGCGCCCAGCGCCATCTG
ATCGTTGGCAACCAGCATCGCAGTGGGAACGATGCCCTCATTCAGCATTTGCATGGTTTGTTGAAAACCG
GACATGGCACTCCAGTCGCCTTCCCGTTCCGCTATCGGCTGAATTTGATTGCGAGTGAGATATTTATGCC
AGCCAGCCAGACGCAGACGCGCCGAGACAGAACTTAATGGGCCCGCTAACAGCGCGATTTGCTGGTGACC
CAATGCGACCAGATGCTCCACGCCCAGTCGCGTACCGTCTTCATGGGAGAAAATAATACTGTTGATGGGT
GTCTGGTCAGAGACATCAAGAAATAACGCCGGAACATTAGTGCAGGCAGCTTCCACAGCAATGGCATCCT
GGTCATCCAGCTGATAGTTAATGATCAGCCCACTGACGCGTTGCGCGAGAAGATTGTGCACCGCCGCTTT
ACAGGCTTCGACGCCGCTTCGTTCTACCATCGACACCACCACGCTGGCACCCAGTTGATCGGCGCGAGAT
TTAATCGCCGCGACAATTTGCGACGGCGCGTGCAGGGCCAGACTGGAGGTGGCAACGCCAATCAGCAACG
ACTGTTTGCCCGCCAGTTGTTGTGCCACGCGGTTGGGAATGTAATTCAGCTCCGCCATCGCCGCTTCCAC
TTTTTCCCGCGTTTTCGCAGAAACGTGGCTGGCCTGGTTCACCACGCGGGAAACGGTCTGATAAGAGACA
CCGGCATACTCTGCGACATCGTATAACGTTACTGGTTTCACATTCACCACCCTGAATTGACTCTCTTCCG
GGCGCTATCATGCCATACCGCGAAAGGTTTTGCGCCATTCGATGGTGTCCGGGATCTCGACGCTCTCCCT
TATGCGACTCCTGCATTAGGAAGCAGCCCAGTAGTAGGTTGAGGCCGTTGAGCACCGCCGCCGCAAGGAA
TGGTGCATGCAAGGAGATGGCGCCCAACAGTCCCCCGGCCACGGGGCCTGCCACCATACCCACGCCGAAA
CAAGCGCTCATGAGCCCGAAGTGGCGAGCCCGATCTTCCCCATCGGTGATGTCGGCGATATAGGCGCCAG
CAACCGCACCTGTGGCGCCGGTGATGCCGGCCACGATGCGTCCGGCGTAGAGGATCGAGATCTCGATCCC
GCGAAATTAATACGACTCACTATAGGGGAATTGTGAGCGGATAACAATTCCCCTCTAGAAATAATTTTGT
TTAACTTTAAGAAGGAGATATACATATGCACCATCATCATCATCATTCTTCTGGTGTAGATCTGGGTGGC
TCCGTTGAAACGCCTAGAGGGTTGATAAGGGTAACTAGCTACGCGGGGGAAGACAAAATTGGGAGCTATG
CCGTTTTGTCTCCCCAAGCCGTCCTTAAAAGCGAAAAATTATCCTGTATCCATCCATTGGCAGAACAAGT
TATCGTCATAACTCACAGTGGACGAAAGGGGCGGTATGCCGTAGAACCCTACCATGGCAAAGTAGTGGTG
CCAGAGGGACATGCAATACCGGTACAGGACTTCCAGGCGCTATCAGAAAGCGCTACGATTGTCTATAATG
AGCGTGAGTTCGTAAATCGGTATTTACACCATATCGCGACGCACGGTGGTGCGCTAAACACGGACGAAGA
GTATTACAAGACAGTAAAGCCCAGCGAACACGACGGTGAGTATCTTTATGACATTGACCGTAAACAGTGC
GTAAAAAAGGAACTTGTGACAGGCCTGGGACTAACTGGAGAGCTCGTGGATCCCCCATTTCACGAATTCG
CGTACGAGTCTCTAAGGACACGACCCGCTGCGCCATACCAAGTTCCTACCATTGGAGTGTACGGCGTGCC
CGGGAGTGGTAAATCCGGAATAATCAAATCTGCCGTCACTAAGAAGGATCTTGTGGTTTCAGCAAAAAAA
GAAAACTGTGCCGAGATAATCAGGGATGTCAAGAAAATGAAAGGATTGGACGTTAACGCCCGTACTGTGG
ACTCCGTCTTACTTAACGGTTGTAAGCACCCCGTAGAGACGCTTTACATTGATGAAGCTTTTGCTTGTCA
CGCGGGGACGCTGAGAGCCTTAATCGCGATTATTCGCCCGAAAAAAGCAGTACTATGCGGGGATCCTAAA
CAATGTGGTTTCTTCAACATGATGTGCCTCAAAGTGCACTTTAACCATGAGATCTGCACACAGGTCTTTC
ACAAGTCTATTTCTAGGCGCTGCACCAAGTCGGTTACTTCAGTCGTTTCCACGCTTTTTTACGATAAGCG
GATGAGAACTACCAATCCAAAGGAGACAAAGATAGAGATCGACACTACAGGGTCAACCAAACCCAAACAA
GACGATCTTATACTCACCTGCTTTAGAGGCTGGGTGAAGCAGCTTCAAATCGATTATAAAGGCAATGAAA
TTATGACCGCGGCTGCATCGCAGGGTTTAACCAGAAAGGGTGTCTACGCGGTACGATACAAAGTCAACGA
AAATCCTTTATATGCTCCTACCAGTGAGCATGTCAACGTGCTACTCACGAGAACTGAGGACCGAATCGTT
TGGAAAACACTGGCTGGGGATCCATGGATTAAGACCTTGACGGCGAAATACCCTGGGAACTTTACCGCTA
CTATCGAAGAATGGCAAGCCGAACATGATGCTATAATGCGCCACATACTCGAGCGCCCTAGCAGTAAAGG
TGGATACGGCCTGAATGATATCTTTGAAGCGCAGAAGATTGAATGGCATGAATGATAAGGATCCGAATTC
GAGCTCCGTCGACAAGCTTGCGGCCGCACTCGAGCACCACCACCACCACCACTGAGATCCGGCTGCTAAC
AAAGCCCGAAAGGAAGCTGAGTTGGCTGCTGCCACCGCTGAGCAATAACTAGCATAACCCCTTGGGGCCT
CTAAACGGGTCTTGAGGGGTTTTTTGCTGAAAGGAGGAACTATATCCGGATTGGCGAATGGG
[124 nt withheld, positions 3353-3476]
C
[91 nt withheld, positions 3478-3568]
A
[49 nt withheld, positions 3570-3618]
CCTTTGACGTTGGAGTCCACGTTCTTTAATAGTGGACTCTTGTTCCAAACTGGAACAACACTCAACCCTA
TCTCGGTCTATTCTTTTGATTTATAAGGGATTTTGCCGATTTCGGCCTATTGGTTAAAAAATGAGCTGAT
TTAACAAAAATTTAACGCGAATTTTAACAAAATATTAACGCTTACAATTTAGGTGGCACTTTTCGGGGAA
ATGTGCGCGGAACCCCTATTTGTTTATTTTTCTAAATACATTCAAATATGTATCCGCTCATGAATTAATT
CTTAGAAAAACTCATCGAGCATCAAATGAAACTGCAATTTATTCATATCAGGATTATCAATACCATATTT
TTGAAAAAGCCGTTTCTGTAATGAAGGAGAAAACTCACCGAGGCAGTTCCATAGGATGGCAAGATCCTGG
TATCGGTCTGCGATTCCGACTCGTCCAACATCAATACAACCTATTAATTTCCCCTCGTCAAAAATAAGGT
TATCAAGTGAGAAATCACCATGAGTGACGACTGAATCCGGTGAGAATGGCAAAAGTTTATGCATTTCTTT
CCAGACTTGTTCAACAGGCCAGCCATTACGCTCGTCATCAAAATCACTCGCATCAACCAAACCGTTATTC
ATTCGTGATTGCGCCTGAGCGAGACGAAATACGCGATCGCTGTTAAAAGGACAATTACAAACAGGAATCG
AATGCAACCGGCGCAGGAACACTGCCAGCGCATCAACAATATTTTCACCTGAATCAGGATATTCTTCTAA
TACCTGGAATGCTGTTTTCCCGGGGATCGCAGTGGTGAGTAACCATGCATCATCAGGAGTACGGATAAAA
TGCTTGATGGTCGGAAGAGGCATAAATTCCGTCAGCCAGTTTAGTCTGACCATCTCATCTGTAACATCAT
TGGCAACGCTACCTTTGCCATGTTTCAGAAACAACTCTGGCGCATCGGGCTTCCCATACAATCGATAGAT
TGTCGCACCTGATTGCCCGACATTATCGCGAGCCCATTTATACCCATATAAATCAGCATCCATGTTGGAA
TTTAATCGCGGCCTAGAGCAAGACGTTTCCCGTTGAATATGGCTCATAACACCCCTTGTATTACTGTTTA
TGTAAGCAGACAGTTTTATTGTTCATGACCAAAATCCCTTAACGTGAGTTTTCGTTCCACTGAGCGTCAG
ACCCCGTAGAAAAGATCAAAGGATCTTCTTGAGATCCTTTTTTTCTGCGCGTAATCTGCTGCTTGCAAAC
AAAAAAACCACCGCTACCAGCGGTGGTTTGTTTGCCGGATCAAGAGCTACCAACTCTTTTTCCGAAGGTA
ACTGGCTTCAGCAGAGCGCAGATACCAAATACTGTCCTTCTAGTGTAGCCGTAGTTAGGCCACCACTTCA
AGAACTCTGTAGCACCGCCTACATACCTCGCTCTGCTAATCCTGTTACCAGTGGCTGCTGCCAGTGGCGA
TAAGTCGTGTCTTACCGGGTTGGACTCAAGACGATAGTTACCGGATAAGGCGCAGCGGTCGGGCTGAACG
GGGGGTTCGTGCACACAGCCCAGCTTGGAGCGAACGACCTACACCGAACTGAGATACCTACAGCGTGAGC
TATGAGAAAGCGCCACGCTTCCCGAAGGGAGAAAGGCGGACAGGTATCCGGTAAGCGGCAGGGTCGGAAC
AGGAGAGCGCACGAGGGAGCTTCCAGGGGGAAACGCCTGGTATCTTTATAGTCCTGTCGGGTTTCGCCAC
CTCTGACTTGAGCGTCGATTTTTGTGATGCTCGTCAGGGGGGCGGAGCCTATGGAAAAACGCCAGCAACG
CGGCCTTTTTACGGTTCCTGGCCTTTTGCTGGCCTTTTGCTCACATGTTCTTTCCTGCGTTATCCCCTGA
TTCTGTGGATAACCGTATTACCGCCTTTGAGTGAGCTGATACCGCTCGCCGCAGCCGAACGACCGAGCGC
AGCGAGTCAGTGAGCGAGGAAGCGGAAGAGCGCCTGATGCGGTATTTTCTCCTTACGCATCTGTGCGGTA
TTTCACACCGCAATGGTGCACTCTCAGTACAATCTGCTCTGATGCCGCATAGTTAAGCCAGTATACACTC
CGCTATCGCTACGTGACTGGGTCATGGCTGCGCCCCGACACCCGCCAACACCCGCTGACGCGCCCTGACG
GGCTTGTCTGCTCCCGGCATCCGCTTACAGACAAGCTGTGACCGTCTCCGGGAGCTGCATGTGTCAGAGG
TTTTCACCGTCATCACCGAAACGCGCGAGGCAGCTGCGGTAAAGCTCATCAGCGTGGTCGTGAAGCGATT
CACAGATGTCTGCCTGTTCATCCGCGTCCAGCTCGTTGAGTTTCTCCAGAAGCGTTAATGTCTGGCTTCT
GATAAAGCGGGCCATGTTAAGGGCGGTTTTTTCCTGTTTGGTCACTGATGCCTCCGTGTAAGGGGGATTT
CTGTTCATGGGGGTAATGATACCGATGAAACGAGAGAGGATGCTCACGATACGGGTTACTGATGATGAAC
ATGCCCGGTTACTGGAACGTTGTGAGGGTAAACAACTGGCGGTATGGATGCGGCGGGACCAGAGAAAAAT
CACTCAGGGTCAATGCCAGCGCTTCGTTAATACAGATGTAGGTGTTCCACAGGGTAGCCAGCAGCATCCT
GCGATGCAGATCCGGAACATAATGGTGCAGGGCGCTGACTTCCGCGTTTCCAGACTTTACGAAACACGGA
AACCGAAGACCATTCATGTTGTTGCTCAGGTCGCAGACGTTTTGCAGCAGCAGTCGCTTCACGTTCGCTC
GCGTATCGGTGATTCATTCTGCTAACCAGTAAGGCAACCCCGCCAGCCTAGCCGGGTCCTCAACGACAGG
AGCACGATCATGCGCACCCGTGGGGCCGCCATGCCGGCGATAATGGCCTGCTTCTCGCCGAAACGTTTGG
TGGCGGGACCAGTGACGAAGGCTTGAGCGAGGGCGTGCAAGATTCCGAATACCGCAAGCGACAGGCCGAT
CATCGTCGCGCTCCAGCGAAAGCGGTCCTCGCCGAAAATGACCCAGAGCGCTGCCGGCACCTGTCCTACG
AGTTGCATGATAAAGAAGACAGTCATAAGTGCGGCGACGATAGTCATGTCCCGCGCCCACCGGAAGGAGC
TGACT
Features (pLannotate 1.2.2; 19 found; start..end, strand, type, name):
     45..66      -  protein_bind   CAP binding site: CAP binding activates transcription in the presence of cAMP. E. coli catabolite activator protein
     79..1161    -  CDS            lacI: lac repressor; lacI; The lac repressor binds to the lac operator to inhibit transcription in E. coli. This inhibition can be relieved by adding lactose or isopropyl-β-D-thiogalactopyranoside (IPTG).
   1162..1239    -  promoter       lacI promoter: lacI
   1247..1526    -  CDS            TcR (fragment): tetracycline efflux protein; tet; confers resistance to tetracycline
   1548..1566    +  promoter       T7 promoter: promoter for bacteriophage T7 RNA polymerase
   1567..1591    +  protein_bind   lac operator: The lac repressor binds to the lac operator to inhibit transcription in E. coli. This inhibition can be relieved by adding lactose or isopropyl-β-D-thiogalactopyranoside (IPTG). lac repressor encoded by lacI
   1606..1628    +  RBS            RBS: efficient ribosome binding site from bacteriophage T7 gene 10 (Olins and Rangwala, 1989)
   1666..3069    +  CDS            POLN_EEVVT (fragment): Experimental evidence at protein level: Swiss-Prot protein existence level 1. [RNA-directed RNA polymerase nsP4]: RNA dependent RNA polymerase (By similarity). Replicates genomic and antigenomic RNA by recognizing replications specific signals. The early replication complex formed by the polyproteins P123/P123' and nsP4 synthesizes minus-strand RNAs (By similarity). The late replication complex composed of fully processed nsP1-nsP4 is responsible for the production of genomic and subgenomic plus-strand RNAs (By similarity). From Venezuelan equine encephalitis virus (strain Trinidad donkey) (VE
   3185..3202    +  CDS            9xHis (fragment): 9xHis affinity tag
   3212..3261    +  CDS            SET1 (fragment): solubility-enhancement tag derived from T7 phage gene 10B
   3269..3316    +  terminator     T7 terminator: transcription terminator for bacteriophage T7 RNA polymerase
   3353..3781    +  rep_origin     f1 ori (sequence partly withheld): f1 bacteriophage origin of replication; arrow indicates direction of (+) strand synthesis
   3834..3891    +  promoter       AmpR promoter (fragment): bla
   3900..4715    -  CDS            KanR: aminoglycoside phosphotransferase; aph(3')-Ia; confers resistance to kanamycin in bacteria or G418 (Geneticin®) in eukaryotes
   4837..5425    +  rep_origin     ori: high-copy-number ColE1/pMB1/pBR322/pUC origin of replication
   5611..5750    -  misc_feature   bom: basis of mobility region from pBR322
   5852..6043    -  CDS            rop: Rop protein, which maintains plasmids at low copy number; rop
   6060..6440    +  CDS            YPB1_ECOLX: Protein predicted: Swiss-Prot protein existence level 4. From Escherichia coli.
   6512..30      -  CDS            TcR (fragment) (across the origin): tetracycline efflux protein; tet; confers resistance to tetracycline
