[The description below was written by a language model from this plasmid's Addgene catalogue record and pLannotate feature annotations shown in this document.]
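Description:
VEEV_KP282671.1_NSP2_Hel_NHisCAvi is a bacterial expression plasmid built on the pNIC-Bio3 backbone, a pET-style T7 vector, for producing a fragment of Venezuelan equine encephalitis virus non-structural protein 2 in E. coli. The name points to the helicase region of nsP2. The annotated viral coding segment is about 1.4 kb and matches the VEEV non-structural polyprotein. The annotation's functional text refers to nsP4 only because it is taken from the whole polyprotein entry. The record cautions that the insert may not contain the entire coding region. The 6,773-nt plasmid is selected with kanamycin through an aminoglycoside phosphotransferase gene. It replicates from a ColE1/pBR322-type origin accompanied by bom and rop, which fits its low-copy designation. An f1 origin and remnants of a tetracycline resistance gene are also present as backbone elements.

Expression is driven by a T7 promoter followed by a lac operator and the phage T7 gene 10 ribosome binding site, and it ends at a T7 terminator. The plasmid-borne lacI gene supplies repressor, so transcription stays off until IPTG is added in a host that provides T7 RNA polymerase. According to the catalogue fields, the protein carries an N-terminal hexahistidine tag for metal-affinity purification and a C-terminal Avi-type biotin acceptor peptide, which allows site-specific biotinylation by BirA. The feature table also detects a short His-tag fragment and a solubility-tag fragment downstream of the insert. These are probably vector remnants, and the record does not indicate that they are part of the translated product. The stated purpose is recombinant protein production for structure determination. The biotinylatable tag would also suit immobilisation for binding or screening assays, although the record does not specify this use.
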