Addgene plasmid #234398: VEEV_KP282671.1_NSP2_Hel_NHisCAvi
Purpose: Bacterial expression for structure determination. May not contain entire coding region of gene.
Depositing lab: Cheryl Arrowsmith. Depositing organization: University of Toronto.
Backbone
  Vector backbone: pNIC-Bio3
  Vector type: Bacterial Expression
  Selectable markers: Low Copy
Growth in bacteria
  Bacterial resistance: Kanamycin, 50 μg/mL
  Growth temperature: 37°C
  Growth strain: DH5alpha
  Copy number: Low Copy
Gene/Insert
  Gene/Insert name: Nsp2_VEEV
  Species: Venezuelan equine encephalitis virus
  Promoter: T7
  Tag / fusion protein: MHHHHHHSSGVDLG (N terminal on insert); SSKGGYGLNDIFEAQKIEWHE (C terminal on insert)
  Cloning method: Unknown
  Sequencing primers: 5′ T7; 3′ T7-term
Terms and licenses: Academic/Nonprofit Terms; Industry Terms: Not Available to Industry
How to cite: VEEV_KP282671.1_NSP2_Hel_NHisCAvi was a gift from Cheryl Arrowsmith (Addgene plasmid # 234398 ; http://n2t.net/addgene:234398 ; RRID:Addgene_234398)
